Addgene plasmid #77827: TJP2 gRNA (BRDN0001147569)
Purpose: 3rd generation lentiviral gRNA plasmid targeting human TJP2
Depositing lab: John Doench & David Root. Depositing organization: Broad Institute. Publication: Optimized sgRNA design to maximize activity and minimize off-target effects of CRISPR-Cas9. Doench JG, Fusi N, Sullender M, Hegde M, Vaimberg EW, Donovan KF, Smith I, Tothova Z, Wilen C, Orchard R, Virgin HW, Listgarten J, Root DE. Nat Biotechnol. 2016 Jan 18. doi: 10.1038/nbt.3437. PubMed 26780180.
Backbone
  Vector backbone: lentiGuide-Puro
  Backbone manufacturer: Zhang Lab (Addgene plasmid # 52963)
  Vector type: Mammalian Expression, Lentiviral, CRISPR
  Selectable markers: Puromycin
Growth in bacteria
  Bacterial resistance: Ampicillin, 100 μg/mL
  Growth temperature: 37°C
  Growth strain: DH5alpha
  Copy number: High Copy
Gene/Insert
  Gene/Insert name: TJP2 (alt names: TJP2; NM_001170414.2)
  gRNA/shRNA sequence: AGGACGAAGAAAAGTTCTCG
  Species: H. sapiens (human)
  Entrez Gene: TJP2 (a.k.a. C9DUPq21.11, DFNA51, DUP9q21.11, FHCA1, PFIC4, X104, ZO2)
  Promoter: hU6
  Cloning method: Unknown
  Sequencing primers: 5′ U6-F; 3′ pS2-R
Terms and licenses: Academic/Nonprofit Terms; Industry Terms: Not Available to Industry
Depositor comments: The gRNA was designed to target the following Genbank reference sequence(s): NM_001170414.2,NM_001170415.1,NM_001170416.1,NM_001170630.1,NM_004817.3,NM_201629.3. Note that this plasmid does NOT contain Cas9. It should be used in conjunction with lentiCas9-Blast (Addgene #52962) or otherwise with cell lines already expressing Cas9. Browse the full kinome gRNA library at http://www.addgene.org/pooled-library/broadgpp-human-kinome/ or visit http://www.broadinstitute.org/rnai/public/ for detailed protocols and information.
How to cite: TJP2 gRNA (BRDN0001147569) was a gift from John Doench & David Root (Addgene plasmid # 77827 ; http://n2t.net/addgene:77827 ; RRID:Addgene_77827)
