[The description below was written by a language model from this plasmid's Addgene catalogue record and pLannotate feature annotations shown in this document.]
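Description:
TJP2 gRNA (BRDN0001147569) is a third-generation lentiviral guide RNA plasmid built on the lentiGuide-Puro backbone and designed to direct Streptococcus pyogenes Cas9 to the human TJP2 gene (tight junction protein 2, also known as ZO2). It is maintained in E. coli through a high-copy ColE1/pUC-type origin with ampicillin resistance (AmpR). The backbone also carries an f1 origin, an SV40 origin and leftover lac and T7/T3 promoter elements.

The lentiviral portion starts with an RSV promoter fused to a truncated HIV-1 5' LTR, which makes genomic RNA production Tat-independent. This is followed by the Ψ packaging signal with a partial gag fragment, the Rev response element for Rev-dependent nuclear export, and a cPPT/CTS. It ends with a self-inactivating ΔU3 3' LTR and an SV40 polyadenylation signal. Two expression units sit between the LTRs. A human U6 RNA polymerase III promoter drives the TJP2-specific spacer joined to the SpCas9 gRNA scaffold. An EF-1α core promoter with its intron A drives puromycin N-acetyltransferase for selection of transduced mammalian cells, and a WPRE downstream enhances transcript expression.

The plasmid does not encode Cas9, so it is meant to be used with a separate Cas9 vector such as lentiCas9-Blast or in cells that already express Cas9. The guide was designed against several TJP2 RefSeq transcript variants and belongs to a human kinome gRNA collection built with optimized sgRNA design rules. Its typical use is knockout or disruption of TJP2 in human cells after lentiviral transduction.
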