Features (pLannotate 1.2.2; 29 found; start..end, strand, type, name):
     14..80      +  CDS            small t antigen (fragment): SV40 (simian virus 40) small t antigen
    106..317     +  promoter       EF-1α core promoter: core promoter for human elongation factor EF-1α
    318..1256    +  intron         EF-1α intron A: intron upstream of the start codon of human EF-1α
   1278..1877    +  CDS            PuroR (fragment): puromycin N-acetyltransferase; pac from Streptomyces; confers resistance to puromycin
   1893..2481    +  misc_feature   WPRE: woodchuck hepatitis virus posttranscriptional regulatory element
   2532..2551    +  misc_feature   cPPT/CTS (fragment): central polypurine tract and central termination sequence of HIV-1
   2553..2786    +  LTR            3' LTR (ΔU3): self-inactivating 3' long terminal repeat (LTR) from HIV-1
   2864..2985    +  polyA_signal   SV40 poly(A) signal: SV40 polyadenylation signal
   3025..3160    +  rep_origin     SV40 ori: SV40 origin of replication
   3181..3199    -  promoter       T7 promoter: promoter for bacteriophage T7 RNA polymerase
   3207..3362    +  CDS            lacZα (fragment): LacZα fragment of β-galactosidase; lacZ fragment
   3367..3795    +  rep_origin     f1 ori (sequence partly withheld): f1 bacteriophage origin of replication; arrow indicates direction of (+) strand synthesis
   3848..3952    +  promoter       AmpR promoter: bla
   3953..4813    +  CDS            AmpR: β-lactamase; bla; confers resistance to ampicillin, carbenicillin, and related antibiotics
   4984..5572    +  rep_origin     ori: high-copy-number ColE1/pMB1/pBR322/pUC origin of replication
   5755..5847    +  CDS            lacI (fragment): lac repressor; lacI; The lac repressor binds to the lac operator to inhibit transcription in E. coli. This inhibition can be relieved by adding lactose or isopropyl-β-D-thiogalactopyranoside (IPTG).
   5860..5881    +  protein_bind   CAP binding site: CAP binding activates transcription in the presence of cAMP. E. coli catabolite activator protein
   5896..5926    +  promoter       lac promoter: promoter for the E. coli lac operon
   5934..5950    +  protein_bind   lac operator: The lac repressor binds to the lac operator to inhibit transcription in E. coli. This inhibition can be relieved by adding lactose or isopropyl-β-D-thiogalactopyranoside (IPTG). lac repressor encoded by lacI
   5995..6013    +  promoter       T3 promoter: promoter for bacteriophage T3 RNA polymerase
   6041..6267    +  promoter       RSV promoter: Rous sarcoma virus enhancer/promoter
   6268..6448    +  LTR            5' LTR (truncated): truncated 5' long terminal repeat (LTR) from HIV-1
   6495..6620    +  misc_feature   HIV-1 Ψ: packaging signal of human immunodeficiency virus type 1
   6604..6967    +  CDS            HIV-1 gag (fragment): gag protein from human immunodeficiency virus 1; gag
   7113..7346    +  misc_feature   RRE: The Rev response element (RRE) of HIV-1 allows for Rev-dependent mRNA export from the nucleus to the cytoplasm.
   7723..7749    +  CDS            Rev (fragment): human immunodeficiency virus 1 (HIV-1) Rev protein; rev; enhances nuclear export of unspliced and incompletely spliced viral mRNAs
   7753..7993    +  promoter       U6 promoter: RNA polymerase III promoter for human U6 snRNA
   8023..8098    +  misc_RNA       gRNA scaffold: guide RNA scaffold for the Streptococcus pyogenes CRISPR/Cas9 system
   8154..8271    +  misc_feature   cPPT/CTS: central polypurine tract and central termination sequence of HIV-1
>Addgene plasmid #77827 | TJP2 gRNA (BRDN0001147569) | addgene full sequence | sequence record 188486 | Addgene Assembled Sequence
CCCGGGTGCAAAGATGGATAAAGTTTTAAACAGAGAGGAATCTTTGCAGCTAATGGACCTTCTAGGTCTT
GAAAGGAGTGGGAATTGGCTCCGGTGCCCGTCAGTGGGCAGAGCGCACATCGCCCACAGTCCCCGAGAAG
TTGGGGGGAGGGGTCGGCAATTGATCCGGTGCCTAGAGAAGGTGGCGCGGGGTAAACTGGGAAAGTGATG
TCGTGTACTGGCTCCGCCTTTTTCCCGAGGGTGGGGGAGAACCGTATATAAGTGCAGTAGTCGCCGTGAA
CGTTCTTTTTCGCAACGGGTTTGCCGCCAGAACACAGGTAAGTGCCGTGTGTGGTTCCCGCGGGCCTGGC
CTCTTTACGGGTTATGGCCCTTGCGTGCCTTGAATTACTTCCACCTGGCTGCAGTACGTGATTCTTGATC
CCGAGCTTCGGGTTGGAAGTGGGTGGGAGAGTTCGAGGCCTTGCGCTTAAGGAGCCCCTTCGCCTCGTGC
TTGAGTTGAGGCCTGGCCTGGGCGCTGGGGCCGCCGCGTGCGAATCTGGTGGCACCTTCGCGCCTGTCTC
GCTGCTTTCGATAAGTCTCTAGCCATTTAAAATTTTTGATGACCTGCTGCGACGCTTTTTTTCTGGCAAG
ATAGTCTTGTAAATGCGGGCCAAGATCTGCACACTGGTATTTCGGTTTTTGGGGCCGCGGGCGGCGACGG
GGCCCGTGCGTCCCAGCGCACATGTTCGGCGAGGCGGGGCCTGCGAGCGCGGCCACCGAGAATCGGACGG
GGGTAGTCTCAAGCTGGCCGGCCTGCTCTGGTGCCTGGCCTCGCGCCGCCGTGTATCGCCCCGCCCTGGG
CGGCAAGGCTGGCCCGGTCGGCACCAGTTGCGTGAGCGGAAAGATGGCCGCTTCCCGGCCCTGCTGCAGG
GAGCTCAAAATGGAGGACGCGGCGCTCGGGAGAGCGGGCGGGTGAGTCACCCACACAAAGGAAAAGGGCC
TTTCCGTCCTCAGCCGTCGCTTCATGTGACTCCACGGAGTACCGGGCGCCGTCCAGGCACCTCGATTAGT
TCTCGAGCTTTTGGAGTACGTCGTCTTTAGGTTGGGGGGAGGGGTTTTATGCGATGGAGTTTCCCCACAC
TGAGTGGGTGGAGACTGAAGTTAGGCCAGCTTGGCACTTGATGTAATTCTCCTTGGAATTTGCCCTTTTT
GAGTTTGGATCTTGGTTCATTCTCAAGCCTCAGACAGTGGTTCAAAGTTTTTTTCTTCCATTTCAGGTGT
CGTGACGTACGGCCACCATGACCGAGTACAAGCCCACGGTGCGCCTCGCCACCCGCGACGACGTCCCCAG
GGCCGTACGCACCCTCGCCGCCGCGTTCGCCGACTACCCCGCCACGCGCCACACCGTCGATCCGGACCGC
CACATCGAGCGGGTCACCGAGCTGCAAGAACTCTTCCTCACGCGCGTCGGGCTCGACATCGGCAAGGTGT
GGGTCGCGGACGACGGCGCCGCCGTGGCGGTCTGGACCACGCCGGAGAGCGTCGAAGCGGGGGCGGTGTT
CGCCGAGATCGGCCCGCGCATGGCCGAGTTGAGCGGTTCCCGGCTGGCCGCGCAGCAACAGATGGAAGGC
CTCCTGGCGCCGCACCGGCCCAAGGAGCCCGCGTGGTTCCTGGCCACCGTCGGAGTCTCGCCCGACCACC
AGGGCAAGGGTCTGGGCAGCGCCGTCGTGCTCCCCGGAGTGGAGGCGGCCGAGCGCGCCGGGGTGCCCGC
CTTCCTGGAGACCTCCGCGCCCCGCAACCTCCCCTTCTACGAGCGGCTCGGCTTCACCGTCACCGCCGAC
GTCGAGGTGCCCGAAGGACCGCGCACCTGGTGCATGACCCGCAAGCCCGGTGCCTGAACGCGTTAAGTCG
ACAATCAACCTCTGGATTACAAAATTTGTGAAAGATTGACTGGTATTCTTAACTATGTTGCTCCTTTTAC
GCTATGTGGATACGCTGCTTTAATGCCTTTGTATCATGCTATTGCTTCCCGTATGGCTTTCATTTTCTCC
TCCTTGTATAAATCCTGGTTGCTGTCTCTTTATGAGGAGTTGTGGCCCGTTGTCAGGCAACGTGGCGTGG
TGTGCACTGTGTTTGCTGACGCAACCCCCACTGGTTGGGGCATTGCCACCACCTGTCAGCTCCTTTCCGG
GACTTTCGCTTTCCCCCTCCCTATTGCCACGGCGGAACTCATCGCCGCCTGCCTTGCCCGCTGCTGGACA
GGGGCTCGGCTGTTGGGCACTGACAATTCCGTGGTGTTGTCGGGGAAATCATCGTCCTTTCCTTGGCTGC
TCGCCTGTGTTGCCACCTGGATTCTGCGCGGGACGTCCTTCTGCTACGTCCCTTCGGCCCTCAATCCAGC
GGACCTTCCTTCCCGCGGCCTGCTGCCGGCTCTGCGGCCTCTTCCGCGTCTTCGCCTTCGCCCTCAGACG
AGTCGGATCTCCCTTTGGGCCGCCTCCCCGCGTCGACTTTAAGACCAATGACTTACAAGGCAGCTGTAGA
TCTTAGCCACTTTTTAAAAGAAAAGGGGGGACTGGAAGGGCTAATTCACTCCCAACGAAGACAAGATCTG
CTTTTTGCTTGTACTGGGTCTCTCTGGTTAGACCAGATCTGAGCCTGGGAGCTCTCTGGCTAACTAGGGA
ACCCACTGCTTAAGCCTCAATAAAGCTTGCCTTGAGTGCTTCAAGTAGTGTGTGCCCGTCTGTTGTGTGA
CTCTGGTAACTAGAGATCCCTCAGACCCTTTTAGTCAGTGTGGAAAATCTCTAGCAGTACGTATAGTAGT
TCATGTCATCTTATTATTCAGTATTTATAACTTGCAAAGAAATGAATATCAGAGAGTGAGAGGAACTTGT
TTATTGCAGCTTATAATGGTTACAAATAAAGCAATAGCATCACAAATTTCACAAATAAAGCATTTTTTTC
ACTGCATTCTAGTTGTGGTTTGTCCAAACTCATCAATGTATCTTATCATGTCTGGCTCTAGCTATCCCGC
CCCTAACTCCGCCCATCCCGCCCCTAACTCCGCCCAGTTCCGCCCATTCTCCGCCCCATGGCTGACTAAT
TTTTTTTATTTATGCAGAGGCCGAGGCCGCCTCGGCCTCTGAGCTATTCCAGAAGTAGTGAGGAGGCTTT
TTTGGAGGCCTAGGGACGTACCCAATTCGCCCTATAGTGAGTCGTATTACGCGCGCTCACTGGCCGTCGT
TTTACAACGTCGTGACTGGGAAAACCCTGGCGTTACCCAACTTAATCGCCTTGCAGCACATCCCCCTTTC
GCCAGCTGGCGTAATAGCGAAGAGGCCCGCACCGATCGCCCTTCCCAACAGTTGCGCAGCCTGAATGGCG
AATGGG
[124 nt withheld, positions 3367-3490]
C
[91 nt withheld, positions 3492-3582]
A
[49 nt withheld, positions 3584-3632]
CCTTTGACGTTGGAGTCCACGTTCTTT
[37 nt withheld, positions 3660-3696]
ACCCTATCTCGGTCTATTCTTTTGATTTATAAGGGATTTTGCCGATTTCGGCCTATTGGTTAAAAAATGA
GCTGATTTAACAAAAATTTAACGCGAATTTTAACAAAATATTAACGCTTACAATTTAGGTGGCACTTTTC
GGGGAAATGTGCGCGGAACCCCTATTTGTTTATTTTTCTAAATACATTCAAATATGTATCCGCTCATGAG
ACAATAACCCTGATAAATGCTTCAATAATATTGAAAAAGGAAGAGTATGAGTATTCAACATTTCCGTGTC
GCCCTTATTCCCTTTTTTGCGGCATTTTGCCTTCCTGTTTTTGCTCACCCAGAAACGCTGGTGAAAGTAA
AAGATGCTGAAGATCAGTTGGGTGCACGAGTGGGTTACATCGAACTGGATCTCAACAGCGGTAAGATCCT
TGAGAGTTTTCGCCCCGAAGAACGTTTTCCAATGATGAGCACTTTTAAAGTTCTGCTATGTGGCGCGGTA
TTATCCCGTATTGACGCCGGGCAAGAGCAACTCGGTCGCCGCATACACTATTCTCAGAATGACTTGGTTG
AGTACTCACCAGTCACAGAAAAGCATCTTACGGATGGCATGACAGTAAGAGAATTATGCAGTGCTGCCAT
AACCATGAGTGATAACACTGCGGCCAACTTACTTCTGACAACGATCGGAGGACCGAAGGAGCTAACCGCT
TTTTTGCACAACATGGGGGATCATGTAACTCGCCTTGATCGTTGGGAACCGGAGCTGAATGAAGCCATAC
CAAACGACGAGCGTGACACCACGATGCCTGTAGCAATGGCAACAACGTTGCGCAAACTATTAACTGGCGA
ACTACTTACTCTAGCTTCCCGGCAACAATTAATAGACTGGATGGAGGCGGATAAAGTTGCAGGACCACTT
CTGCGCTCGGCCCTTCCGGCTGGCTGGTTTATTGCTGATAAATCTGGAGCCGGTGAGCGTGGGTCTCGCG
GTATCATTGCAGCACTGGGGCCAGATGGTAAGCCCTCCCGTATCGTAGTTATCTACACGACGGGGAGTCA
GGCAACTATGGATGAACGAAATAGACAGATCGCTGAGATAGGTGCCTCACTGATTAAGCATTGGTAACTG
TCAGACCAAGTTTACTCATATATACTTTAGATTGATTTAAAACTTCATTTTTAATTTAAAAGGATCTAGG
TGAAGATCCTTTTTGATAATCTCATGACCAAAATCCCTTAACGTGAGTTTTCGTTCCACTGAGCGTCAGA
CCCCGTAGAAAAGATCAAAGGATCTTCTTGAGATCCTTTTTTTCTGCGCGTAATCTGCTGCTTGCAAACA
AAAAAACCACCGCTACCAGCGGTGGTTTGTTTGCCGGATCAAGAGCTACCAACTCTTTTTCCGAAGGTAA
CTGGCTTCAGCAGAGCGCAGATACCAAATACTGTTCTTCTAGTGTAGCCGTAGTTAGGCCACCACTTCAA
GAACTCTGTAGCACCGCCTACATACCTCGCTCTGCTAATCCTGTTACCAGTGGCTGCTGCCAGTGGCGAT
AAGTCGTGTCTTACCGGGTTGGACTCAAGACGATAGTTACCGGATAAGGCGCAGCGGTCGGGCTGAACGG
GGGGTTCGTGCACACAGCCCAGCTTGGAGCGAACGACCTACACCGAACTGAGATACCTACAGCGTGAGCT
ATGAGAAAGCGCCACGCTTCCCGAAGGGAGAAAGGCGGACAGGTATCCGGTAAGCGGCAGGGTCGGAACA
GGAGAGCGCACGAGGGAGCTTCCAGGGGGAAACGCCTGGTATCTTTATAGTCCTGTCGGGTTTCGCCACC
TCTGACTTGAGCGTCGATTTTTGTGATGCTCGTCAGGGGGGCGGAGCCTATGGAAAAACGCCAGCAACGC
GGCCTTTTTACGGTTCCTGGCCTTTTGCTGGCCTTTTGCTCACATGTTCTTTCCTGCGTTATCCCCTGAT
TCTGTGGATAACCGTATTACCGCCTTTGAGTGAGCTGATACCGCTCGCCGCAGCCGAACGACCGAGCGCA
GCGAGTCAGTGAGCGAGGAAGCGGAAGAGCGCCCAATACGCAAACCGCCTCTCCCCGCGCGTTGGCCGAT
TCATTAATGCAGCTGGCACGACAGGTTTCCCGACTGGAAAGCGGGCAGTGAGCGCAACGCAATTAATGTG
AGTTAGCTCACTCATTAGGCACCCCAGGCTTTACACTTTATGCTTCCGGCTCGTATGTTGTGTGGAATTG
TGAGCGGATAACAATTTCACACAGGAAACAGCTATGACCATGATTACGCCAAGCGCGCAATTAACCCTCA
CTAAAGGGAACAAAAGCTGGAGCTGCAAGCTTAATGTAGTCTTATGCAATACTCTTGTAGTCTTGCAACA
TGGTAACGATGAGTTAGCAACATGCCTTACAAGGAGAGAAAAAGCACCGTGCATGCCGATTGGTGGAAGT
AAGGTGGTACGATCGTGCCTTATTAGGAAGGCAACAGACGGGTCTGACATGGATTGGACGAACCACTGAA
TTGCCGCATTGCAGAGATATTGTATTTAAGTGCCTAGCTCGATACATAAACGGGTCTCTCTGGTTAGACC
AGATCTGAGCCTGGGAGCTCTCTGGCTAACTAGGGAACCCACTGCTTAAGCCTCAATAAAGCTTGCCTTG
AGTGCTTCAAGTAGTGTGTGCCCGTCTGTTGTGTGACTCTGGTAACTAGAGATCCCTCAGACCCTTTTAG
TCAGTGTGGAAAATCTCTAGCAGTGGCGCCCGAACAGGGACTTGAAAGCGAAAGGGAAACCAGAGGAGCT
CTCTCGACGCAGGACTCGGCTTGCTGAAGCGCGCACGGCAAGAGGCGAGGGGCGGCGACTGGTGAGTACG
CCAAAAATTTTGACTAGCGGAGGCTAGAAGGAGAGAGATGGGTGCGAGAGCGTCAGTATTAAGCGGGGGA
GAATTAGATCGCGATGGGAAAAAATTCGGTTAAGGCCAGGGGGAAAGAAAAAATATAAATTAAAACATAT
AGTATGGGCAAGCAGGGAGCTAGAACGATTCGCAGTTAATCCTGGCCTGTTAGAAACATCAGAAGGCTGT
AGACAAATACTGGGACAGCTACAACCATCCCTTCAGACAGGATCAGAAGAACTTAGATCATTATATAATA
CAGTAGCAACCCTCTATTGTGTGCATCAAAGGATAGAGATAAAAGACACCAAGGAAGCTTTAGACAAGAT
AGAGGAAGAGCAAAACAAAAGTAAGACCACCGCACAGCAAGCGGCCGCTGATCTTCAGACCTGGAGGAGG
AGATATGAGGGACAATTGGAGAAGTGAATTATATAAATATAAAGTAGTAAAAATTGAACCATTAGGAGTA
GCACCCACCAAGGCAAAGAGAAGAGTGGTGCAGAGAGAAAAAAGAGCAGTGGGAATAGGAGCTTTGTTCC
TTGGGTTCTTGGGAGCAGCAGGAAGCACTATGGGCGCAGCGTCAATGACGCTGACGGTACAGGCCAGACA
ATTATTGTCTGGTATAGTGCAGCAGCAGAACAATTTGCTGAGGGCTATTGAGGCGCAACAGCATCTGTTG
CAACTCACAGTCTGGGGCATCAAGCAGCTCCAGGCAAGAATCCTGGCTGTGGAAAGATACCTAAAGGATC
AACAGCTCCTGGGGATTTGGGGTTGCTCTGGAAAACTCATTTGCACCACTGCTGTGCCTTGGAATGCTAG
TTGGAGTAATAAATCTCTGGAACAGATTTGGAATCACACGACCTGGATGGAGTGGGACAGAGAAATTAAC
AATTACACAAGCTTAATACACTCCTTAATTGAAGAATCGCAAAACCAGCAAGAAAAGAATGAACAAGAAT
TATTGGAATTAGATAAATGGGCAAGTTTGTGGAATTGGTTTAACATAACAAATTGGCTGTGGTATATAAA
ATTATTCATAATGATAGTAGGAGGCTTGGTAGGTTTAAGAATAGTTTTTGCTGTACTTTCTATAGTGAAT
AGAGTTAGGCAGGGATATTCACCATTATCGTTTCAGACCCACCTCCCAACCCCGAGGGGACCCAGAGAGG
GCCTATTTCCCATGATTCCTTCATATTTGCATATACGATACAAGGCTGTTAGAGAGATAATTAGAATTAA
TTTGACTGTAAACACAAAGATATTAGTACAAAATACGTGACGTAGAAAGTAATAATTTCTTGGGTAGTTT
GCAGTTTTAAAATTATGTTTTAAAATGGACTATCATATGCTTACCGTAACTTGAAAGTATTTCGATTTCT
TGGCTTTATATATCTTGTGGAAAGGACGAAACACCGAGGACGAAGAAAAGTTCTCGGTTTTAGAGCTAGA
AATAGCAAGTTAAAATAAGGCTAGTCCGTTATCAACTTGAAAAAGTGGCACCGAGTCGGTGCTTTTTTAA
GCTTGGCGTAACTAGATCTTGAGACAAATGGCAGTATTCATCCACAATTTTAAAAGAAAAGGGGGGATTG
GGGGGTACAGTGCAGGGGAAAGAATAGTAGACATAATAGCAACAGACATACAAACTAAAGAATTACAAAA
ACAAATTACAAAAATTCAAAATTTTCGGGTTTATTACAGGGACAGCAGAGATCCACTTTGGCGCCGGCTC
GAGGGGG
