>Addgene plasmid #77827 | TJP2 gRNA (BRDN0001147569) | depositor partial sequence | sequence record 145287 | Target Sequence
AGGACGAAGAAAAGTTCTCG
