>Addgene plasmid #77827 | TJP2 gRNA (BRDN0001147569) | addgene partial sequence | sequence record 188485 | hU6-F
CGTAGAAAGTAATAATTTCTTGGGTAGTTTGCAGTTTTAAAATTATGTTTTAAAATGGACTATCATATGC
TTACCGTAACTTGAAAGTATTTCGATTTCTTGGCTTTATATATCTTGTGGAAAGGACGAAACACCGAGGA
CGAAGAAAAGTTCTCGGTTTTAGAGCTAGAAATAGCAAGTTAAAATAAGGCTAGTCCGTTATCAACTTGA
AAAAGTGGCACCGAGTCGGTGCTTTTTTAAGCTTGGCGTAACTAGATCTTGAGACAAATGGCAGTATTCA
TCCACAATTTTAAAAGAAAAGGGGGGATTGGGGGGTACAGTGCAGGGGAAAGAATAGTAGACATAATAGC
AACAGACATACAAACTAAAGAATTACAAAAACAAATTACAAAAATTCAAAATTTTCGGGTTTATTACAGG
GACAGCAGAGATCCACTTTGGCGCCGGCTCGAGGGGGCCCGGGTGCAAAGATGGATAAAGTTTTAAACAG
AGAGGAATCTTTGCAGCTAATGGACCTTCTAGGTCTTGAAAGGAGTGGGAATTGGCTCCGGTGCCCGTCA
GTGGGCAGAG
